>Addgene plasmid #140656 | pMK419 (GAL-OsTIR1(F74G)) | addgene full sequence | sequence record 296037 | Addgene NGS Result
GACGAAAGGGCCTCGTGATACGCCTATTTTTATAGGTTAATGTCATGATAATAATGGTTTCTTAGACGTC
AGGTGGCACTTTTCGGGGAAATGTGCGCGGAACCCCTATTTGTTTATTTTTCTAAATACATTCAAATATG
TATCCGCTCATGAGACAATAACCCTGATAAATGCTTCAATAATATTGAAAAAGGAAGAGTATGAGTATTC
AACATTTCCGTGTCGCCCTTATTCCCTTTTTTGCGGCATTTTGCCTTCCTGTTTTTGCTCACCCAGAAAC
GCTGGTGAAAGTAAAAGATGCTGAAGATCAGTTGGGTGCACGAGTGGGTTACATCGAACTGGATCTCAAC
AGCGGTAAGATCCTTGAGAGTTTTCGCCCCGAAGAACGTTTTCCAATGATGAGCACTTTTAAAGTTCTGC
TATGTGGCGCGGTATTATCCCGTATTGACGCCGGGCAAGAGCAACTCGGTCGCCGCATACACTATTCTCA
GAATGACTTGGTTGAGTACTCACCAGTCACAGAAAAGCATCTTACGGATGGCATGACAGTAAGAGAATTA
TGCAGTGCTGCCATAACCATGAGTGATAACACTGCGGCCAACTTACTTCTGACAACGATCGGAGGACCGA
AGGAGCTAACCGCTTTTTTGCACAACATGGGGGATCATGTAACTCGCCTTGATCGTTGGGAACCGGAGCT
GAATGAAGCCATACCAAACGACGAGCGTGACACCACGATGCCTGTAGCAATGGCAACAACGTTGCGCAAA
CTATTAACTGGCGAACTACTTACTCTAGCTTCCCGGCAACAATTAATAGACTGGATGGAGGCGGATAAAG
TTGCAGGACCACTTCTGCGCTCGGCCCTTCCGGCTGGCTGGTTTATTGCTGATAAATCTGGAGCCGGTGA
GCGTGGGTCTCGCGGTATCATTGCAGCACTGGGGCCAGATGGTAAGCCCTCCCGTATCGTAGTTATCTAC
ACGACGGGGAGTCAGGCAACTATGGATGAACGAAATAGACAGATCGCTGAGATAGGTGCCTCACTGATTA
AGCATTGGTAACTGTCAGACCAAGTTTACTCATATATACTTTAGATTGATTTAAAACTTCATTTTTAATT
TAAAAGGATCTAGGTGAAGATCCTTTTTGATAATCTCATGACCAAAATCCCTTAACGTGAGTTTTCGTTC
CACTGAGCGTCAGACCCCGTAGAAAAGATCAAAGGATCTTCTTGAGATCCTTTTTTTCTGCGCGTAATCT
GCTGCTTGCAAACAAAAAAACCACCGCTACCAGCGGTGGTTTGTTTGCCGGATCAAGAGCTACCAACTCT
TTTTCCGAAGGTAACTGGCTTCAGCAGAGCGCAGATACCAAATACTGTTCTTCTAGTGTAGCCGTAGTTA
GGCCACCACTTCAAGAACTCTGTAGCACCGCCTACATACCTCGCTCTGCTAATCCTGTTACCAGTGGCTG
CTGCCAGTGGCGATAAGTCGTGTCTTACCGGGTTGGACTCAAGACGATAGTTACCGGATAAGGCGCAGCG
GTCGGGCTGAACGGGGGGTTCGTGCACACAGCCCAGCTTGGAGCGAACGACCTACACCGAACTGAGATAC
CTACAGCGTGAGCTATGAGAAAGCGCCACGCTTCCCGAAGGGAGAAAGGCGGACAGGTATCCGGTAAGCG
GCAGGGTCGGAACAGGAGAGCGCACGAGGGAGCTTCCAGGGGGAAACGCCTGGTATCTTTATAGTCCTGT
CGGGTTTCGCCACCTCTGACTTGAGCGTCGATTTTTGTGATGCTCGTCAGGGGGGCGGAGCCTATGGAAA
AACGCCAGCAACGCGGCCTTTTTACGGTTCCTGGCCTTTTGCTGGCCTTTTGCTCACATGTTCTTTCCTG
CGTTATCCCCTGATTCTGTGGATAACCGTATTACCGCCTTTGAGTGAGCTGATACCGCTCGCCGCAGCCG
AACGACCGAGCGCAGCGAGTCAGTGAGCGAGGAAGCGGAAGAGCGCCCAATACGCAAACCGCCTCTCCCC
GCGCGTTGGCCGATTCATTAATGCAGCTGGCACGACAGGTTTCCCGACTGGAAAGCGGGCAGTGAGCGCA
ACGCAATTAATGTGAGTTAGCTCACTCATTAGGCACCCCAGGCTTTACACTTTATGCTTCCGGCTCGTAT
GTTGTGTGGAATTGTGAGCGGATAACAATTTCACACAGGAAACAGCTATGACCATGATTACGCCAAGCTC
GAAATTAACCCTCACTAAAGGGAACAAAAGCTGGTACCGGGCCCCCCCTCGAGGTCGACGGTATCGATAA
GCTTGATATCGAATTCGACAGGTTATCAGCAACAACACAGTCATATCCATTCTCAATTAGCTCTACCACA
GTGTGTGAACCAATGTATCCAGCACCACCTGTAACCAAAACAATTTTAGAAGTACTTTCACTTTGTAACT
GAGCTGTCATTTATATTGAATTTTCAAAAATTCTTACTTTTTTTTTGGATGGACGCAAAGAAGTTTAATA
ATCATATTACATGGCATTACCACCATATACATATCCATATCTAATCTTACTTATATGTTGTGGAAATGTA
AAGAGCCCCATTATCTTAGCCTAAAAAAACCTTCTCTTTGGAACTTTCAGTAATACGCTTAACTGCTCAT
TGCTATATTGAAGTACGGATTAGAAGCCGCCGAGCGGGTGACAGCCCTCCGAAGGAAGACTCTCCTCCGT
GCGTCCTCGTCTTCACCGGTCGCGTTCCTGAAACGCAGATGTGCCTCGCGCCGCACTGCTCCGAACAATA
AAGATTCTACAATACTAGCTTTTATGGTTATGAAGAGGAAAAATTGGCAGTAACCTGGCCCCACAAACCT
TCAAATGAACGAATCAAATTAACAACCATAGGATGATAATGCGATTAGTTTTTTAGCCTTATTTCTGGGG
TAATTAATCAGCGAAGCGATGATTTTTGATCTATTAACAGATATATAAATGCAAAAACTGCATAACCACT
TTAACTAATACTTTCAACATTTTCGGTTTGTATTACTTCTTATTCAAATGTAATAAAAGTATCAACAAAA
AATTGTTAATATACCTCTATACTTTAACGTCAAGGAGAAAAAACCCCGGATCCACTAGTATGACTTATTT
TCCTGAAGAAGTTGTAGAACACATATTTTCCTTTTTACCTGCTCAAAGAGATAGAAACACCGTCTCCTTG
GTCTGTAAGGTTTGGTACGAAATCGAAAGATTGTCTAGAAGAGGTGTTTTTGTTGGTAATTGTTACGCAG
TTAGAGCTGGTAGAGTTGCTGCAAGATTCCCAAACGTTAGAGCATTGACTGTTAAAGGTAAACCTCATGG
TGCTGATTTCAATTTGGTTCCACCTGATTGGGGTGGTTATGCTGGTCCATGGATTGAAGCTGCAGCTAGA
GGTTGTCACGGTTTGGAAGAATTGAGAATGAAGAGAATGGTTGTTTCTGATGAATCATTGGAATTGTTAG
CAAGATCTTTTCCTAGATTCAGAGCTTTGGTTTTGATCTCATGTGAAGGTTTTTCCACCGATGGTTTAGC
AGCTGTTGCTTCACATTGTAAGTTGTTGAGAGAATTGGATTTGCAAGAAAACGAAGTTGAAGATAGAGGT
CCAAGATGGTTATCTTGTTTTCCTGATTCCTGTACAAGTTTGGTTTCTTTGAACTTCGCATGTATCAAGG
GTGAAGTTAACGCTGGTAGTTTGGAAAGATTAGTTTCTAGATCACCAAATTTGAGATCTTTGAGATTGAA
CAGATCCGTTAGTGTTGATACCTTGGCAAAGATCTTGTTGAGAACTCCTAATTTGGAAGATTTGGGTACT
GGTAACTTGACAGATGATTTCCAAACAGAATCATACTTCAAGTTGACCTCCGCTTTGGAAAAGTGTAAGA
TGTTGAGATCTTTGTCAGGTTTTTGGGATGCAAGTCCAGTTTGTTTGTCTTTTATATATCCTTTGTGTGC
TCAATTGACTGGTTTGAATTTGTCTTACGCACCAACTTTGGATGCTAGTGATTTGACAAAGATGATCTCT
AGATGTGTTAAGTTGCAAAGATTGTGGGTTTTGGATTGTATCTCAGATAAAGGTTTGCAAGTTGTTGCTT
CTTCTTGTAAGGATTTGCAAGAATTGAGAGTTTTTCCAAGTGATTTCTATGTTGCAGGTTACTCTGCTGT
TACAGAAGAAGGTTTAGTTGCAGTTTCATTGGGTTGTCCTAAGTTGAACTCCTTGTTGTACTTCTGTCAT
CAAATGACCAACGCAGCTTTGGTTACTGTTGCTAAAAATTGTCCAAACTTCACTAGATTCAGATTGTGTA
TCTTGGAACCAGGTAAACCTGATGTTGTTACATCACAACCTTTAGATGAAGGTTTTGGTGCAATCGTTAG
AGAGTGTAAGGGTTTGCAAAGATTGTCCATCAGTGGTTTGTTGACAGATAAGGTTTTTATGTACATCGGT
AAATACGCTAAGCAATTGGAAATGTTGTCAATCGCATTCGCTGGTGACTCCGATAAGGGTATGATGCATG
TTATGAACGGTTGTAAGAACTTAAGAAAGTTGGAAATCAGAGATTCTCCATTTGGTGACGCAGCTTTGTT
GGGTAATTTCGCAAGATATGAAACAATGAGATCTTTGTGGATGTCCAGTTGTAACGTTACCTTGAAAGGT
TGTCAAGTTTTAGCTTCAAAGATGCCAATGTTGAACGTTGAAGTTATTAACGAAAGAGATGGTTCCAATG
AAATGGAAGAAAACCATGGTGACTTGCCTAAAGTTGAAAAGTTATACGTCTACAGAACAACCGCAGGTGC
CAGAGATGATGCTCCTAACTTCGTCAAGATTTTATGAGCGGCCGCCACCGCGGTGGAGCTCCAATTCGCC
CTATAGTGAGTCGTATTACAATTCACTGGCCGTCGTTTTACAACGTCGTGACTGGGAAAACCCTGGCGTT
ACCCAACTTAATCGCCTTGCAGCACATCCCCCTTTCGCCAGCTGGCGTAATAGCGAAGAGGCCCGCACCG
ATCGCCCTTCCCAACAGTTGCGCAGCCTGAATGGCGAATGG
[124 nt withheld, positions 5082-5205]
C
[91 nt withheld, positions 5207-5297]
A
[49 nt withheld, positions 5299-5347]
CCTTTGACGTTGGAGTCCACGTTCTTT
[37 nt withheld, positions 5375-5411]
ACCCTATCTCGGTCTATTCTTTTGATTTATAAGGGATTTTGCCGATTTCGGCCTATTGGTTAAAAAATGA
GCTGATTTAACAAAAATTTAACGCGAATTTTAACAAAATATTAACGCTTACAATTTCCTGATGCGGTATT
TTCTCCTTACGCATCTGTGCGGTATTTCACACCGCATAGGGTAATAACTGATATAATTAAATTGAAGCTC
TAATTTGTGAGTTTAGTATACATGCATTTACTTATAATACAGTTTTTTAGTTTTGCTGGCCGCATCTTCT
CAAATATGCTTCCCAGCCTGCTTTTCTGTAACGTTCACCCTCTACCTTAGCATCCCTTCCCTTTGCAAAT
AGTCCTCTTCCAACAATAATAATGTCAGATCCTGTAGAGACCACATCATCCACGGTTCTATACTGTTGAC
CCAATGCGTCTCCCTTGTCATCTAAACCCACACCGGGTGTCATAATCAACCAATCGTAACCTTCATCTCT
TCCACCCATGTCTCTTTGAGCAATAAAGCCGATAACAAAATCTTTGTCGCTCTTCGCAATGTCAACAGTA
CCCTTAGTATATTCTCCAGTAGATAGGGAGCCCTTGCATGACAATTCTGCTAACATCAAAAGGCCTCTAG
GTTCCTTTGTTACTTCTTCTGCCGCCTGCTTCAAACCGCTAACAATACCTGGGCCCACCACACCGTGTGC
ATTCGTAATGTCTGCCCATTCTGCTATTCTGTATACACCCGCAGAGTACTGCAATTTGACTGTATTACCA
ATGTCAGCAAATTTTCTGTCTTCGAAGAGTAAAAAATTGTACTTGGCGGATAATGCCTTTAGCGGCTTAA
CTGTGCCCTCCATGGAAAAATCAGTCAAGATATCCACATGTGTTTTTAGTAAACAAATTTTGGGACCTAA
TGCTTCAACTAACTCCAGTAATTCCTTGGTGGTACGAACATCCAATGAAGCACACAAGTTTGTTTGCTTT
TCGTGCATGATATTAAATAGCTTGGCAGCAACAGGACTAGGATGAGTAGCAGCACGTTCCTTATATGTAG
CTTTCGACATGATTTATCTTCGTTTCCTGCAGGTTTTTGTTCTGTGCAGTTGGGTTAAGAATACTGGGCA
ATTTCATGTTTCTTCAACACTACATATGCGTATATATACCAATCTAAGTCTGTGCTCCTTCCTTCGTTCT
TCCTTCTGTTCGGAGATTACCGAATCAAAAAAATTTCAAGGAAACCGAAATCAAAAAAAAGAATAAAAAA
AAAATGATGAATTGAAAAGGTGGTATGGTGCACTCTCAGTACAATCTGCTCTGATGCCGCATAGTTAAGC
CAGCCCCGACACCCGCCAACACCCGCTGACGCGCCCTGACGGGCTTGTCTGCTCCCGGCATCCGCTTACA
GACAAGCTGTGACCGTCTCCGGGAGCTGCATGTGTCAGAGGTTTTCACCGTCATCACCGAAACGCGCGA
Features (pLannotate 1.2.2; 21 found; start..end, strand, type, name):
     96..200     +  promoter       AmpR promoter: bla
    201..1061    +  CDS            AmpR: β-lactamase; bla; confers resistance to ampicillin, carbenicillin, and related antibiotics
   1232..1820    +  rep_origin     ori: high-copy-number ColE1/pMB1/pBR322/pUC origin of replication
   2003..2095    +  CDS            lacI (fragment): lac repressor; lacI; The lac repressor binds to the lac operator to inhibit transcription in E. coli. This inhibition can be relieved by adding lactose or isopropyl-β-D-thiogalactopyranoside (IPTG).
   2108..2129    +  protein_bind   CAP binding site: CAP binding activates transcription in the presence of cAMP. E. coli catabolite activator protein
   2144..2174    +  promoter       lac promoter: promoter for the E. coli lac operon
   2182..2198    +  protein_bind   lac operator: The lac repressor binds to the lac operator to inhibit transcription in E. coli. This inhibition can be relieved by adding lactose or isopropyl-β-D-thiogalactopyranoside (IPTG). lac repressor encoded by lacI
   2243..2261    +  promoter       T3 promoter: promoter for bacteriophage T3 RNA polymerase
   2273..2326    -  misc_feature   MCS (fragment): pBluescript multiple cloning site
   2320..2460    -  CDS            GAL10 (fragment): GAL10_YEAST - Experimental evidence at protein level: Swiss-Prot protein existence level 1. Mutarotase converts alpha-aldose to the beta-anomer. It is active on D-glucose, L-arabinose, D-xylose, D-galactose, maltose and lactose (By similarity). From Saccharomyces cerevisiae (strain ATCC 204508 / S288c) (Baker's yeast).
   2676..3117    +  promoter       GAL1 promoter: S. cerevisiae GAL1; inducible promoter, regulated by Gal4
   3140..4864    +  CDS            AFB2: AFB2_ARATH - Also known as LRF2. Experimental evidence at protein level: Swiss-Prot protein existence level 1. Component of SCF(ASK-cullin-F-box) E3 ubiquitin ligase complexes, which may mediate the ubiquitination and subsequent proteasomal degradation of target proteins. Confers sensitivity to the virulent bacterial pathogen P.syringae (By similarity). Auxin receptor that mediates Aux/IAA proteins proteasomal degradation and auxin- regulated transcription. Involved in embryogenesis regulation by auxin. From Arabidopsis thaliana (Mouse-ear cress).
   4866..4891    -  misc_feature   MCS (fragment): pBluescript multiple cloning site
   4900..4918    -  promoter       T7 promoter: promoter for bacteriophage T7 RNA polymerase
   4921..5078    +  CDS            lacZα (fragment): LacZα fragment of β-galactosidase; lacZ fragment
   5082..5510    +  rep_origin     f1 ori (sequence partly withheld): f1 bacteriophage origin of replication; arrow indicates direction of (+) strand synthesis
   5538..5589    -  misc_feature   bom (fragment): basis of mobility region from pBR322
   5668..6471    -  CDS            URA3: orotidine-5'-phosphate decarboxylase, required for uracil biosynthesis; S. cerevisiae URA3; yeast auxotrophic marker, counterselectable with 5-fluoroorotic acid (5-FOA)
   6472..6687    -  promoter       URA3 promoter: S. cerevisiae URA3
   6695..6744    -  misc_feature   bom (fragment): basis of mobility region from pBR322
   6846..1       -  CDS            rop (fragment) (across the origin): Rop protein, which maintains plasmids at low copy number; rop
