[The description below was written by a language model from this plasmid's Addgene catalogue record and pLannotate feature annotations shown in this document.]
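Description:
pMK419 is a budding-yeast expression plasmid built on pRS306-GAL, a member of the pRS306 family of integrating shuttle vectors. The feature table shows no yeast replication origin or centromere (no 2μ or CEN/ARS), consistent with a plasmid that must integrate into the genome to be maintained in yeast. Selection there relies on the URA3 marker with its own promoter, which complements uracil auxotrophy and can be counterselected with 5-FOA. In E. coli the plasmid is propagated at high copy from a ColE1/pUC-type origin under ampicillin selection (β-lactamase). pBluescript-derived remnants are also present, including an f1 origin, lac promoter/operator and lacZα fragments, and T3 and T7 promoters flanking the cloning site.

The payload is a single cassette in which the galactose-inducible, Gal4-regulated GAL1 promoter drives OsTIR1(F74G). A short GAL10 coding fragment upstream reflects the divergent GAL1-GAL10 intergenic region from which the promoter was taken. The automated annotation labels the roughly 1.7 kb open reading frame as Arabidopsis AFB2, a related auxin-receptor F-box protein, but this is a homology-based call. The catalogue identifies the insert as the F74G mutant of OsTIR1, and the species field naming S. cerevisiae appears to refer to the host or promoter rather than the source of the gene. No transcription terminator or epitope tag is annotated.

TIR1 is the substrate-recognition subunit of an SCF ubiquitin ligase that, on binding an auxin ligand, targets degron-tagged proteins for proteasomal degradation. The associated publication describes the auxin-inducible degron 2 system. This plasmid supplies its mutant receptor component under galactose control, for conditional depletion of degron-tagged proteins in yeast.
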