Addgene plasmid #140656: pMK419 (GAL-OsTIR1(F74G))
Purpose: GAL-OsTIR1(F74G)
Depositing lab: Masato Kanemaki. Depositing organization: National Institute of Genetics. Publication: The auxin-inducible degron 2 technology provides sharp degradation control in yeast, mammalian cells, and mice. Yesbolatova A, Saito Y, Kitamoto N, Makino-Itou H, Ajima R, Nakano R, Nakaoka H, Fukui K, Gamo K, Tominari Y, Takeuchi H, Saga Y, Hayashi KI, Kanemaki MT. Nat Commun. 2020 Nov 11;11(1):5701. doi: 10.1038/s41467-020-19532-z. PubMed 33177522.
Backbone
  Vector backbone: pRS306-GAL
  Vector type: Yeast Expression
  Selectable markers: URA3
Growth in bacteria
  Bacterial resistance: Ampicillin, 100 μg/mL
  Growth temperature: 37°C
  Growth strain: DH5alpha
  Copy number: High Copy
Gene/Insert
  Gene/Insert name: GAL-OsTIR1(F74G)
  Species: S. cerevisiae (budding yeast)
Terms and licenses: Academic/Nonprofit Terms; Industry Terms: Not Available to Industry
How to cite: pMK419 (GAL-OsTIR1(F74G)) was a gift from Masato Kanemaki (Addgene plasmid # 140656 ; http://n2t.net/addgene:140656 ; RRID:Addgene_140656)
